>Addgene plasmid #179031 | pBBK47 pHomL-RPL18Bp-SRM1-Link-Neon(gfp)-SSA1t-HomR (AmpR) | addgene full sequence | sequence record 360781 | Addgene NGS Result
TTACCAATGCTTAATCAGTGAGGCACCTATCTCAGCGATCTGTCTATTTCGTTCATCCATAGTTGCCTGA
CTCCCCGTCGTGTAGATAACTACGATACGGGAGGGCTTACCATCTGGCCCCAGTGCTGCAATGATACCGC
GGGACCCACGCTCACCGGCTCCAGATTTATCAGCAATAAACCAGCCAGCCGGAAGGGCCGAGCGCAGAAG
TGGTCCTGCAACTTTATCCGCCTCCATCCAGTCTATTAATTGTTGCCGGGAAGCTAGAGTAAGTAGTTCG
CCAGTTAATAGTTTGCGCAACGTTGTTGCCATTGCTACAGGCATCGTGGTGTCACGCTCGTCGTTTGGTA
TGGCTTCATTCAGCTCCGGTTCCCAACGATCAAGGCGAGTTACATGATCCCCCATGTTGTGCAAAAAAGC
GGTTAGCTCCTTCGGTCCTCCGATCGTTGTCAGAAGTAAGTTGGCCGCAGTGTTATCACTCATGGTTATG
GCAGCACTGCATAATTCTCTTACTGTCATGCCATCCGTAAGATGCTTTTCTGTGACTGGTGAGTACTCAA
CCAAGTCATTCTGAGAATAGTGTATGCGGCGACCGAGTTGCTCTTGCCCGGCGTCAATACGGGATAATAC
CGCGCCACATAGCAGAACTTTAAAAGTGCTCATCATTGGAAAACGTTCTTCGGGGCGAAAACTCTCAAGG
ATCTTACCGCTGTTGAGATCCAGTTCGATGTAACCCACTCGTGCACCCAACTGATCTTCAGCATCTTTTA
CTTTCACCAGCGTTTCTGGGTGAGCAAAAACAGGAAGGCAAAATGCCGCAAAAAAGGGAATAAGGGCGAC
ACGGAAATGTTGAATACTCATACTCTTCCTTTTTCAATATTATTGAAGCATTTATCAGGGTTATTGTCTC
ATGAGCGGATACATATTTGAATGTATTTAGAAAAATAAACAAATAGGGGTTCCGCGCACATTTCCCCGAA
AAGTGCCACCTGTCATGACCAAAATCCCTTAACGTGAGTTTTCGTTCCACTGAGCGTCAGACCCCGTAGA
AAAGATCAAAGGATCTTCTTGAGATCCTTTTTTTCTGCGCGTAATCTGCTGCTTGCAAACAAAAAAACCA
CCGCTACCAGCGGTGGTTTGTTTGCCGGATCAAGAGCTACCAACTCTTTTTCCGAAGGTAACTGGCTTCA
GCAGAGCGCAGATACCAAATACTGTTCTTCTAGTGTAGCCGTAGTTAGGCCACCACTTCAAGAACTCTGT
AGCACCGCCTACATACCTCGCTCTGCTAATCCTGTTACCAGTGGCTGCTGCCAGTGGCGATAAGTCGTGT
CTTACCGGGTTGGACTCAAGACGATAGTTACCGGATAAGGCGCAGCGGTCGGGCTGAACGGGGGGTTCGT
GCACACAGCCCAGCTTGGAGCGAACGACCTACACCGAACTGAGATACCTACAGCGTGAGCTATGAGAAAG
CGCCACGCTTCCCGAAGGGAGAAAGGCGGACAGGTATCCGGTAAGCGGCAGGGTCGGAACAGGAGAGCGC
ACGAGGGAGCTTCCAGGGGGAAACGCCTGGTATCTTTATAGTCCTGTCGGGTTTCGCCACCTCTGACTTG
AGCGTCGATTTTTGTGATGCTCGTCAGGGGGGCGGAGCCTATGGAAAAACGCCAGCAACGCGGCCTTTTT
ACGGTTCCTGGCCTTTTGCTGGCCTTTTGCTCACATGTTCTTTCCTGCGTTATCCCCTGATTCTGTGGAT
AACCGTGCGGCCGCCAATGTTATCTATTGGCAGATGTTCATACGGGGCTTTCAAATATTGATGAAATTAT
GTGATGTTTAGAAGAAGATTCGAACTGTTTTCAGTAGATTTGGTAACTGTGCAACCATAACTCATGCCCC
CTATTTATCGGCATTGAGATTGTAAAGGAAGTAAAACGCATTTTTGCAGATCTGTTCTCTTATGTATTTT
TAATCGTCCTTGTATGGAAGTATCAAAGGGGACGTTCTTCACCTCCTTGGAAAACGCAAACTTTCTTTTT
GCCTATCACAGTATCTTATCGAGCTAACTATTTTCGACACACATGAAAAAGCAGAAATATTAACGAAAAA
GAAAAGAAAGACCATGTCATGTACGGGCAATCAGAATATGCAAGATGAGCGGGAACGGGCGAAATGTGCA
CGCGCACAACTTACGAAACGCGGATGAGTCACTGACAGCCACCGCAGAGGTTCTGACTCCTACTGAGCTC
TATTGGAGGTGGCAGAACCGGTAATCCCACAGTGAGCAACTTGACAAACCAACAGATATAGGCTGTGTCT
TAAAATATACCATCCAATACCTTGATGAACTTTTCAAAGATGACTAAAATAAGTGAAATTTCAACATTAA
CTTCGAGCTGTAAACACAGTGGTTTCTTTGCATAAACACCATCAGCCTCAAGTCGTCAAGTAAAGATTTC
GTGTTCATGCAGATAGATAACAATCTATATGTTGATAATTAGCGTTGCCTCATCAATGCGTACACGAAGA
ATATACTAAAAAATGAGCAGGCAAGATAAACGAAGGCAAAGATGACAGAGCAGAAAGCCCTAGTAAAGCG
TATTACAAATGAAACCAAGATTCAGATTGCGATCCCTGAATTCGCATCTAGATGGTAGAGCCACAAACAG
CCGGTACAAGCAACGATCTCCAGGACCATCTGAATCATGCGCGGATGACACGAACTCACGACGGCGATCA
CAGACATTAACCCACAGTACAGACACTGCGACAACGTGGCAATTCGTCGCAATACCGTCTCACTGAACTG
GCCGATAATTGCAGACGAACGAAGAGGATGTCCAATATTTTTTTTAAGGAATAAGGATACTTCAAGACTA
GATTCCCCCCTGCATTCCCATCAGAACCGTAAACCTTGGCGCTTTCCTTGGGAAGTATTCAAGAAGTGCC
TTGTCCGGTTTCTGTGGCTCACAAACCAGCGCGCCCGATATGGCTTTCTTTTCACTTATGAATGTACCAG
TACGGGACAATTAGAACGCTCCTGTAACAATCTCTTTGCAAATGTGGGGTTACATTCTAACCATGTCACA
CTGCTGACGAAATTCAAAGTAAAAAAAAATGGGACCACGTCTTGAGAACGATAGATTTTCTTTATTTTAC
ATTGAACAGTCGTTGTCTCAGCGCGCTTTATGTTTTCATTCATACTTCATATTATAAAATAACAAAAGAA
GAATTTCATATTCACGCCCAAGAAATCAGGCTGCTTTCCAAATGCAATTGACACTTCATTAGCCATCACA
CAAAACTCTTTCTTGCTGGAGCTTCTTTTAAAAAAGACCTCAGTACACCAAACACGTTACCCGACCTCGT
TATTTTACGACAACTATGATAAAATTCTGAAGAAAAAATAAAAAAATTTTCATACTTCTTGCTTTTATTT
AAACCATTGAATGATTTCTTTTGAACAAAACTACCTGTTTCACCAAAGGAAATAGAAAGAAAAAATCAAT
TAGAAGAAAACAAAAAACAAAAGATCTATGGTCAAAAGAACAGTCGCCACCAATGGAGATGCGTCTGGCG
CTCATAGAGCAAAGAAAATGTCTAAAACTCATGCTTCTCATATCATAAACGCTCAAGAAGACTACAAGCA
TATGTACTTAAGTGTCCAACCATTGGATATATTTTGCTGGGGTACTGGTTCTATGTGTGAGCTTGGGTTG
GGTCCACTAGCCAAAAATAAGGAAGTTAAAAGACCAAGGTTAAACCCATTTTTACCTCGCGATGAGGCCA
AGATCATTTCTTTTGCAGTCGGTGGTATGCACACCTTAGCCCTTGATGAAGAAAGCAATGTATGGTCCTG
GGGTTGCAATGACGTGGGTGCGTTGGGCAGAGATACTTCCAACGCCAAGGAACAACTCAAGGACATGGAC
GCCGATGACTCAAGTGATGACGAAGATGGTGATTTGAACGAATTGGAATCTACGCCCGCTAAAATCCCAA
GAGAGTCATTTCCTCCCTTAGCGGAGGGACACAAGGTCGTGCAATTGGCAGCTACAGACAATATGAGTTG
CGCCCTGTTCAGCAATGGCGAGGTATACGCATGGGGTACTTTCCGTTGCAATGAAGGTATCCTAGGGTTT
TACCAAGATAAAATTAAAATTCAAAAAACTCCATGGAAAGTGCCTACATTCTCTAAGTACAATATTGTCC
AATTAGCTCCCGGTAAGGATCACATACTTTTCTTAGATGAAGAGGGTATGGTGTTCGCCTGGGGTAACGG
TCAGCAAAACCAATTAGGAAGAAAAGTTATGGAAAGGTTCCGTTTAAAGACTTTGGATCCCAGACCATTT
GGGTTAAGACATGTAAAATACATCGCATCTGGCGAAAACCATTGCTTTGCTTTAACAAAAGACAACAAGT
TAGTAAGCTGGGGGTTGAATCAGTTTGGTCAATGTGGTGTTTCAGAGGATGTGGAAGACGGTGCGCTTGT
TACAAAGCCAAAAAGACTAGCGCTACCTGATAACGTTGTTATCAGAAGCATTGCTGCTGGTGAACATCAC
TCATTGATCCTATCCCAAGATGGCGATTTGTATTCGTGTGGTAGACTAGACATGTTTGAAGTTGGTATCC
CAAAAGACAATTTACCCGAATATACTTACAAAGATGTTCATGGAAAAGCACGTGCCGTGCCACTTCCAAC
TAAGTTGAATAATGTTCCGAAGTTCAAAAGCGTTGCGGCTGGTTCGCACCATTCAGTCGCGGTAGCTCAA
AATGGCATTGCCTATTCTTGGGGTTTTGGTGAAACCTACGCCGTTGGATTAGGCCCTTTTGAGGACGACA
CTGAAGTTCCAACCAGAATCAAGAATACTGCTACACAGGATCATAACATCATTTTAGTCGGGTGTGGAGG
CCAATTTTCCGTGTCTGGTGGTGTTAAGCTGTCTGATGAGGACGCAGAAAAGAGAGCGGATGAAATGGAT
GATGGATCCGGTCCTTCTGGCCCAACTGGCATGGTTTCTAAGGGTGAAGAAGATAACATGGCTTCTTTGC
CAGCCACCCACGAGTTGCACATCTTCGGTTCCATTAACGGTGTCGACTTCGATATGGTCGGTCAAGGTAC
CGGTAACCCAAACGACGGTTACGAAGAATTGAACTTGAAGTCTACCAAGGGCGACTTGCAGTTCTCCCCT
TGGATTTTGGTTCCACACATCGGTTACGGTTTCCACCAATACTTGCCATACCCAGACGGTATGTCCCCAT
TCCAAGCCGCCATGGTTGACGGTTCTGGTTACCAAGTCCACAGAACCATGCAATTCGAAGATGGTGCTTC
CTTGACCGTGAACTACAGATACACCTACGAAGGTTCTCACATCAAGGGCGAAGCCCAAGTTAAGGGTACC
GGTTTCCCTGCTGACGGTCCAGTCATGACTAACTCCTTGACCGCTGCTGACTGGTGTCGTTCCAAGAAAA
CCTACCCAAACGATAAGACCATCATTTCCACTTTCAAGTGGTCCTACACCACCGGTAACGGCAAGAGATA
CCGCTCTACCGCTCGTACCACCTACACCTTCGCCAAGCCAATGGCTGCCAACTACTTGAAGAACCAGCCT
ATGTACGTTTTCCGTAAGACCGAGCTGAAGCATTCCAAGACTGAATTGAACTTCAAGGAATGGCAAAAGG
CTTTCACCGACGTCATGGGTATGGACGAATTGTACAAGTAACTCGAGTGGCGCCAATTGGTGCGGCAATT
GATAATAACGAAAATGTCTTTTAATGATCTGGGTATAATGAGGAATTTTCCGAACGTTTTTACTTTATAT
ATATATATACATGTAACATATATTCTATACGCTATAGAGAAAGGAAATTTTTCAATTAAAAAAAAAATAG
AGAAAGAGTTTCACTTCTTGATTATCGCTAACACTAATGGTTGAAGTACTGCTACTTTAATTTTATGCTG
CCAATGAGACGACGGGGTCATCACGGCTCATCATGCGCCAAACAAATGTGTGCAATACACGCTCGGATGA
CTGCATGATGACCGCACTGACTGGGGACAGCAGATCCACCTAAGCCTGTGAGAGAAGCAGACACCCGACA
GATCAAGGCAGTTAACTAGTGCACTGCAGTACAAATCGTCCCCAACAAAAGTGGGCTCTCAAAATTCATC
ACATTTAAATGCATATAGGAAGAGCAACAGTTGGTTTGCATCTGATGTTCCTTAAAGATTTCGACATAAT
GTGCGAAGTAGATCCCTTCAGCACTGTACTTGTTTTTGCGACTAGATTGTAAATCATTCTTTATTTAATC
TCTTTCTTTAACTACTGCTTAAAGTATAATTTGGTCCGTAGTTTAATAACTATACTAAGCGAACGCTCTC
TCGAAATTTTTCTTAACGCGTCCTTGTACTGCGTCTAACGCTTTTGCCACTTGGATTTCTATTATAGGAA
ATAGTCTCACTTACTGGGCGACGAATTTTCGCGTTTTGATGAAGCACAGGAAGAATTTCTTTATGCTCAG
AAGTTTGACAGCAAGCAAGTTCATCATTCGAACTAGCCTTATTGTTTTAGTTCAGTGACAGCGAACTGCC
GTACTCGATGCTTTATTTCTCACGGTAGAGCGGAAGAACAGATAGATCCCTACATATTGCTACCACTTCT
ATTACACAATAGTTTCAATAGCTTGCAGCGTAGCTAAACTCTAAAATTTATCTAAATCACTCATATAAAC
CGAACCCTTCCCCTTCCGCTTATAGTACAGCTGATGCTCCTTCACTATTTTAACATGTGGAATTCTTGAA
AGAATGAAATCGCCATGCCAAGCCATCACACGGTCTTTTATGCAATTGATTGACCGCCTGCAACACATAG
GCAGTAAAATTTTTACAAGCAGTAGCAGAACAGGCCACACAATCGCAAGTGATTAACGTCCACACAGGTA
TAGGGTTTCTGGACCATATGATACATGCTCTGGCCAAGCATTCCGGCTGGTCGCTAATCGTTGAGTGCCG
AGCGGCCGCGATTATCAAAAAGGATCTTCACCTAGATCCTTTTAAATTAAAAATGAAGTTTTAAATCAAT
CTAAAGTATATATGAGTAAACTTGGTCTGACAG
Features (pLannotate 1.2.2; 10 found; start..end, strand, type, name):
      1..861     -  CDS            AmpR: β-lactamase; bla; confers resistance to ampicillin, carbenicillin, and related antibiotics
    862..966     -  promoter       AmpR promoter: bla
   1069..1657    +  rep_origin     ori: high-copy-number ColE1/pMB1/pBR322/pUC origin of replication
   2391..2510    +  rep_origin     ARS1 (fragment): S. cerevisiae autonomously replicating sequence ARS1/ARS416
   2515..2561    +  promoter       HIS3 promoter (fragment): S. cerevisiae HIS3
   2562..2624    +  CDS            HIS3 (fragment): imidazoleglycerol-phosphate dehydratase, required for histidine biosynthesis; S. cerevisiae HIS3; yeast auxotrophic marker
   3528..4973    +  CDS            SRM1: RCC1_YEAST - Also known as MTR1, PRP20. Experimental evidence at protein level: Swiss-Prot protein existence level 1. Guanine nucleotide exchange factor that promotes the exchange of GSP1/GSP2-bound GDP by GTP and controls RNA metabolism and transport. Involved in yeast pheromone response pathway and in mRNA metabolism. Involved in nuclear pore complex (NPC) assembly and required for mRNA and ribosome nuclear export. Binds chromatin and is involved NPC-mediated transcriptional control. From Saccharomyces cerevisiae (strain ATCC 204508 / S288c) (Baker's yeast).
   5001..5708    +  CDS            mNeonGreen: mNeonGreen is a basic (constitutively fluorescent) green/yellow fluorescent protein published in 2013, derived from Branchiostoma lanceolatum. It is reported to be a very rapidly-maturing monomer with moderate acid sensitivity.
   6754..6780    +  rep_origin     ARS1 (fragment): S. cerevisiae autonomously replicating sequence ARS1/ARS416
   6877..6998    +  CDS            HIS3 (fragment): imidazoleglycerol-phosphate dehydratase, required for histidine biosynthesis; S. cerevisiae HIS3; yeast auxotrophic marker
