[The description below was written by a language model from this plasmid's Addgene catalogue record and pLannotate feature annotations shown in this document.]
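Description:
pBBK47 pHomL-RPL18Bp-SRM1-Link-Neon(gfp)-SSA1t-HomR is a yeast expression/integration vector from the Markerless Yeast Localization and Overexpression (MyLO) CRISPR-Cas9 toolkit, assembled by BsaI Golden Gate cloning on the pYTK089 backbone. It is maintained in E. coli as a high-copy plasmid through a ColE1/pUC-type origin and selected with ampicillin via the β-lactamase gene and its native promoter. The annotated sequence is about 7.1 kb.

The payload is an integration cassette bounded by left and right homology arms (HomL and HomR). Inside, the S. cerevisiae RPL18B promoter drives the SRM1 open reading frame, which encodes the chromatin-binding guanine nucleotide exchange factor for the Ran homologues Gsp1/Gsp2. SRM1 is joined through a short linker to the green/yellow fluorescent protein mNeonGreen, and the name indicates an SSA1 terminator follows. Because Srm1 resides in the nucleus, the fusion serves as a fluorescent nuclear marker for localization studies in budding yeast. The promoter, linker, terminator and homology arms are named in the record but not individually called in the feature table.

The table reports only short fragments of ARS1 and of the HIS3 promoter and coding sequence on either side of the cassette. These lie where the homology arms would be expected, though the record does not state the target locus. No complete yeast replication origin or auxotrophic marker is annotated, consistent with the toolkit's markerless design, in which the cassette presumably acts as a repair donor for a Cas9-induced chromosomal break rather than being maintained as an episome.
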