Addgene plasmid #179031: pBBK47 pHomL-RPL18Bp-SRM1-Link-Neon(gfp)-SSA1t-HomR (AmpR)
Purpose: Vector containing a yeast integration cassette for RPL18B-driven expression of SRM1-Link-Neon(gfp), a marker for the nucleus
Depositing lab: Vincent Martin. Depositing organization: Concordia University. Publication: The MyLo CRISPR-Cas9 Toolkit: A Markerless Yeast Localization and Overexpression CRISPR-Cas9 Toolkit. Bean BDM, Whiteway M, Martin VJJ. G3 (Bethesda). 2022 Jun 16. pii: 6609175. doi: 10.1093/g3journal/jkac154. PubMed 35708612.
Backbone
  Vector backbone: pYTK089 (ColE1, AmpR)
  Vector type: Yeast Expression
Growth in bacteria
  Bacterial resistance: Ampicillin, 100 μg/mL
  Growth temperature: 37°C
  Growth strain: DH5alpha
  Copy number: High Copy
Gene/Insert
  Gene/Insert name: RPL18Bp-SRM1-Link-Neon(gfp)
  Species: S. cerevisiae (budding yeast)
  Cloning method: Restriction Enzyme; 5′ cloning site Unknown (unknown if destroyed); 3′ cloning site Unknown (unknown if destroyed)
Terms and licenses: Academic/Nonprofit Terms; Industry Terms: Not Available to Industry
Depositor comments: Part of the Markerless Yeast Localization and Overexpression (MyLO) CRISPR-Cas9 Toolkit. Vector cloned using BsaI Golden Gate cloning
How to cite: pBBK47 pHomL-RPL18Bp-SRM1-Link-Neon(gfp)-SSA1t-HomR (AmpR) was a gift from Vincent Martin (Addgene plasmid # 179031 ; http://n2t.net/addgene:179031 ; RRID:Addgene_179031)
